Addgene plasmid #92106: pGAD-GH-MEFV
Purpose: Yeast two hybrid
Depositing lab: Feng Shao. Depositing organization: National Institute of Biological Sciences, Beijing. Publication: Site-specific phosphorylation and microtubule dynamics control Pyrin inflammasome activation. Gao W, Yang J, Liu W, Wang Y, Shao F. Proc Natl Acad Sci U S A. 2016 Aug 16;113(33):E4857-66. doi: 10.1073/pnas.1601700113. Epub 2016 Aug 1. PubMed 27482109.
Backbone
  Vector backbone: pGAD-GH
  Vector type: Yeast Expression
Growth in bacteria
  Bacterial resistance: Ampicillin, 100 μg/mL
  Growth temperature: 37°C
  Growth strain: DH5alpha
  Copy number: High Copy
Gene/Insert
  Gene/Insert name: MEFV
  Species: H. sapiens (human)
  Entrez Gene: MEFV (a.k.a. FMF, MEF, PAAND, TRIM20)
  Cloning method: Restriction Enzyme; 5′ cloning site FseI (unknown if destroyed); 3′ cloning site AscI (unknown if destroyed)
Terms and licenses: Academic/Nonprofit Terms; Industry Terms: Not Available to Industry
How to cite: pGAD-GH-MEFV was a gift from Feng Shao (Addgene plasmid # 92106 ; http://n2t.net/addgene:92106 ; RRID:Addgene_92106)
