[The description below was written by a language model from this plasmid's Addgene catalogue record and the feature table of its GenBank file.]
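Description:
pGAD-GH-MEFV is a yeast two-hybrid "prey" plasmid built on the pGAD-GH backbone, a roughly 10.6 kb E. coli–S. cerevisiae shuttle vector. In bacteria it is maintained at high copy from a ColE1/pUC-type origin and selected with ampicillin through the bla (AmpR) gene. In yeast it replicates episomally from the 2μ origin and is selected by leucine prototrophy through the LEU2 marker, which is driven by its own promoter.

The expression cassette uses the constitutive S. cerevisiae ADH1 promoter to drive an open reading frame that begins with the SV40 large T antigen nuclear localization signal, followed by the GAL4 transcriptional activation domain. The ADH1 terminator lies downstream. According to the catalogue entry, human MEFV (encoding Pyrin, also called TRIM20) was cloned between FseI and AscI sites. The insert itself is not annotated in the feature table, but the unannotated stretch between the GAL4 activation domain and the downstream T7 promoter and SV40 poly(A) elements is where it would be expected, presumably as a C-terminal fusion to the activation domain. When this fusion binds a partner fused to a DNA-binding domain on a separate bait plasmid, a functional activator is reconstituted and switches on reporter genes in the yeast strain.

The map also shows elements that play no evident part in the two-hybrid readout: two T7 promoters, lac promoter/operator sequences, M13 primer sites and a pair of loxP sites. The associated publication title concerns phosphorylation and microtubule control of Pyrin inflammasome activation, so the plasmid was likely used to test Pyrin's protein interactions, though the record names no partners.
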