LOCUS       Exported 10589 bp ds-DNA circular SYN 12-MAY-2021
DEFINITION  Yeast two hybrid.
ACCESSION   .
VERSION     .
KEYWORDS    pGAD-GH-MEFV
SOURCE      synthetic DNA construct
  ORGANISM  synthetic DNA construct
REFERENCE   1 (bases 1 to 10589)
  AUTHORS   Gao W, Yang J, Liu W, Wang Y, Shao F
  TITLE     Site-specific phosphorylation and microtubule dynamics control Pyrin
            inflammasome activation.
  JOURNAL   Proc Natl Acad Sci U S A. 2016 Aug 16;113(33):E4857-66. doi:
            10.1073/pnas.1601700113. Epub 2016 Aug 1.
  PUBMED    27482109
REFERENCE   2 (bases 1 to 10589)
  AUTHORS   .
  TITLE     Direct Submission
  JOURNAL   Exported May 12, 2021 from SnapGene Server 1.1.58
            http://www.snapgene.com
FEATURES             Location/Qualifiers
     source          1..10589
                     /organism="synthetic DNA construct"
                     /mol_type="other DNA"
     promoter        1..705
                     /gene="S. cerevisiae ADH1"
                     /label=ADH1 promoter
                     /note="promoter for alcohol dehydrogenase 1"
     CDS             751..771
                     /codon_start=1
                     /product="nuclear localization signal of SV40 (simian virus
                     40) large T antigen"
                     /label=SV40 NLS
                     /translation="PKKKRKV"
     CDS             787..1128
                     /codon_start=1
                     /gene="Saccharomyces cerevisiae GAL4 (truncated)"
                     /product="activation domain of the GAL4 transcriptional
                     activator"
                     /label=GAL4 activation domain
                     /translation="ANFNQSGNIADSSLSFTFTNSSNGPNLITTQTNSQALSQPIASSN
                     VHDNFMNNEITASKIDDGNNSKPLSPGWTDQTAYNAFGITTGMFNTTTMDDVYNYLFDD
                     EDTPPNPKKE"
     promoter        complement(3538..3555)
                     /label=T7 promoter
                     /note="promoter for bacteriophage T7 RNA polymerase"
     polyA_signal    3560..3694
                     /label=SV40 poly(A) signal
                     /note="SV40 polyadenylation signal"
     primer_bind     complement(3584..3603)
                     /label=EBV-rev
                     /note="SV40 polyA terminator, reverse primer"
     primer_bind     3638..3657
                     /label=SV40pA-R
                     /note="SV40 polyA, reverse primer"
     primer_bind     complement(3802..3821)
                     /label=T7
                     /note="T7 promoter, forward primer"
     promoter        complement(3803..3821)
                     /label=T7 promoter
                     /note="promoter for bacteriophage T7 RNA polymerase"
     primer_bind     complement(3828..3845)
                     /label=M13 Forward
                     /note="In lacZ gene. Also called M13-F20 or M13 (-21)
                     Forward"
     primer_bind     complement(3828..3844)
                     /label=M13 fwd
                     /note="common sequencing primer, one of multiple similar
                     variants"
     primer_bind     complement(3837..3859)
                     /label=M13/pUC Forward
                     /note="In lacZ gene"
     terminator      4247..4434
                     /gene="S. cerevisiae ADH1"
                     /label=ADH1 terminator
                     /note="transcription terminator for the S. cerevisiae
                     alcohol dehydrogenase 1 (ADH1) gene"
     primer_bind     complement(4302..4326)
                     /label=pHybLex-R
                     /note="ADH terminator, reverse primer"
     CDS             complement(4551..5645)
                     /codon_start=1
                     /gene="S. cerevisiae LEU2"
                     /product="3-isopropylmalate dehydrogenase, required for
                     leucine biosynthesis"
                     /label=LEU2
                     /note="yeast auxotrophic marker"
                     /translation="MSAPKKIVVLPGDHVGQEITAEAIKVLKAISDVRSNVKFDFENHL
                     IGGAAIDATGVPLPDEALEASKKADAVLLGAVGGPKWGTGSVRPEQGLLKIRKELQLYA
                     NLRPCNFASDSLLDLSPIKPQFAKGTDFVVVRELVGGIYFGKRKEDDGDGVAWDSEQYT
                     VPEVQRITRMAAFMALQHEPPLPIWSLDKANVLASSRLWRKTVEETIKNEFPTLKVQHQ
                     LIDSAAMILVKNPTHLNGIIITSNMFGDIISDEASVIPGSLGLLPSASLASLPDKNTAF
                     GLYEPCHGSAPDLPKNKVNPIATILSAAMMLKLSLNLPEEGKAIEDAVKKVLDAGIRTG
                     DLGGSNSTTEVGDAVAEEVKKILA"
     promoter        complement(5646..6051)
                     /gene="S. cerevisiae LEU2"
                     /label=LEU2 promoter
     primer_bind     complement(6093..6109)
                     /label=M13 rev
                     /note="common sequencing primer, one of multiple similar
                     variants"
     primer_bind     complement(6093..6109)
                     /label=M13 Reverse
                     /note="In lacZ gene. Also called M13-rev"
     primer_bind     complement(6106..6128)
                     /label=M13/pUC Reverse
                     /note="In lacZ gene"
     protein_bind    6117..6133
                     /label=lac operator
                     /bound_moiety="lac repressor encoded by lacI"
                     /note="The lac repressor binds to the lac operator to
                     inhibit transcription in E. coli. This inhibition can be
                     relieved by adding lactose or
                     isopropyl-beta-D-thiogalactopyranoside (IPTG)."
     promoter        complement(6141..6171)
                     /label=lac promoter
                     /note="promoter for the E. coli lac operon"
     protein_bind    6186..6207
                     /label=CAP binding site
                     /bound_moiety="E. coli catabolite activator protein"
                     /note="CAP binding activates transcription in the presence
                     of cAMP."
     protein_bind    complement(6262..6295)
                     /label=loxP
                     /bound_moiety="Cre recombinase"
                     /note="Cre-mediated recombination occurs in the 8-bp core
                     sequence (GCATACAT)."
     protein_bind    complement(6373..6406)
                     /label=loxP
                     /bound_moiety="Cre recombinase"
                     /note="Cre-mediated recombination occurs in the 8-bp core
                     sequence (GCATACAT)."
     primer_bind     complement(6475..6492)
                     /label=L4440
                     /note="L4440 vector, forward primer"
     rep_origin      complement(6646..7234)
                     /direction=LEFT
                     /label=ori
                     /note="high-copy-number ColE1/pMB1/pBR322/pUC origin of
                     replication"
     primer_bind     complement(6726..6745)
                     /label=pBR322ori-F
                     /note="pBR322 origin, forward primer"
     CDS             complement(7405..8265)
                     /codon_start=1
                     /gene="bla"
                     /product="beta-lactamase"
                     /label=AmpR
                     /note="confers resistance to ampicillin, carbenicillin, and
                     related antibiotics"
                     /translation="MSIQHFRVALIPFFAAFCLPVFAHPETLVKVKDAEDQLGARVGYI
                     ELDLNSGKILESFRPEERFPMMSTFKVLLCGAVLSRIDAGQEQLGRRIHYSQNDLVEYS
                     PVTEKHLTDGMTVRELCSAAITMSDNTAANLLLTTIGGPKELTAFLHNMGDHVTRLDRW
                     EPELNEAIPNDERDTTMPVAMATTLRKLLTGELLTLASRQQLIDWMEADKVAGPLLRSA
                     LPAGWFIADKSGAGERGSRGIIAALGPDGKPSRIVVIYTTGSQATMDERNRQIAEIGAS
                     LIKHW"
     primer_bind     8028..8047
                     /label=Amp-R
                     /note="Ampicillin resistance gene, reverse primer"
     promoter        complement(8266..8370)
                     /gene="bla"
                     /label=AmpR promoter
     primer_bind     8438..8456
                     /label=pBRforEco
                     /note="pBR322 vectors, upsteam of EcoRI site, forward
                     primer"
     primer_bind     complement(8494..8516)
                     /label=pGEX 3'
                     /note="pGEX vectors, reverse primer"
     primer_bind     8616..8635
                     /label=pRS-marker
                     /note="pRS vectors, use to sequence yeast selectable
                     marker"
     rep_origin      8652..9816
                     /label=2u ori
                     /note="yeast 2u plasmid origin of replication"
ORIGIN
        1 atccttttgt tgtttccggg tgtacaatat ggacttcctc ttttctggca accaaaccca
       61 tacatcggga ttcctataat accttcgttg gtctccctaa catgtaggtg gcggagggga
      121 gatatacaat agaacagata ccagacaaga cataatgggc taaacaagac tacaccaatt
      181 acactgcctc attgatggtg gtacataacg aactaatact gtagccctag acttgatagc
      241 catcatcata tcgaagtttc actacccttt ttccatttgc catctattga agtaataata
      301 ggcgcatgca acttcttttc tttttttttc ttttctctct cccccgttgt tgtctcacca
      361 tatccgcaat gacaaaaaaa tgatggaaga cactaaagga aaaaattaac gacaaagaca
      421 gcaccaacag atgtcgttgt tccagagctg atgaggggta tctcgaagca cacgaaactt
      481 tttccttcct tcattcacgc acactactct ctaatgagca acggtatacg gccttccttc
      541 cagttacttg aatttgaaat aaaaaaaagt ttgctgtctt gctatcaagt ataaatagac
      601 ctgcaattat taatcttttg tttcctcgtc attgttctcg ttccctttct tccttgtttc
      661 tttttctgca caatatttca agctatacca agcatacaat caactccaag ctttgcaaag
      721 atggataaag cggaattaat tcccgagcct ccaaaaaaga agagaaaggt cgaattgggt
      781 accgccgcca attttaatca aagtgggaat attgctgata gctcattgtc cttcactttc
      841 actaacagta gcaacggtcc gaacctcata acaactcaaa caaattctca agcgctttca
      901 caaccaattg cctcctctaa cgttcatgat aacttcatga ataatgaaat cacggctagt
      961 aaaattgatg atggtaataa ttcaaaacca ctgtcacctg gttggacgga ccaaactgcg
     1021 tataacgcgt ttggaatcac tacagggatg tttaatacca ctacaatgga tgatgtatat
     1081 aactatctat tcgatgatga agatacccca ccaaacccaa aaaaagagat cctagaacta
     1141 gtggatcccc cgggctgcag gaattcaggc cggccaatgg ctaagacccc tagtgaccat
     1201 ctgctgtcca ccctggagga gctggtgccc tatgacttcg agaagttcaa gttcaagctg
     1261 cagaacacca gtgtgcagaa ggagcactcc aggatccccc ggagccagat ccagagagcc
     1321 aggccggtga agatggccac tctgctggtc acctactatg gggaagagta cgccgtgcag
     1381 ctcaccctgc aggtcctgcg ggccatcaac cagcgcctgc tggccgagga gctccacagg
     1441 gcagccattc aggaatattc cacacaagaa aacggcacag atgattccgc agcgtccagc
     1501 tccctggggg agaacaagcc caggagcctg aagactccag accaccccga ggggaacgag
     1561 gggaacggcc ctcggccgta cgggggcgga gctgccagcc tgcggtgcag ccagcccgag
     1621 gccgggaggg ggctgtcgag gaagcccctg agcaaacgca gagagaaggc ctcggagggc
     1681 ctggacgcgc agggcaagcc tcggacccgg agcccggccc tgccgggcgg gagaagcccc
     1741 ggcccctgca gggcgctaga ggggggccag gccgaggtcc ggctgcgcag aaacgccagc
     1801 tccgcgggga ggctgcaggg gctggcgggg ggcgccccgg ggcagaagga gtgcaggccc
     1861 ttcgaagtgt acctgccctc gggaaagatg cgacctagaa gccttgaggt caccatttct
     1921 acaggggaga aggcgcccgc aaatccagaa attctcctga ctctagagga aaagacagct
     1981 gcgaatctgg actcggcaac agaaccccgg gcaaggccca ctccggatgg aggggcatct
     2041 gcggacctga aggaaggccc tggaaatcca gaacattcgg tcaccggaag gccaccagac
     2101 acggctgcga gtccccgttg ccacgcccag gaaggagacc cagttgacgg tacctgtgtg
     2161 cgtgattcct gcagcttccc cgaggcagtt tctgggcacc cccaggcctc aggcagccgc
     2221 tcacctggct gcccccggtg ccaggactcc catgaaagga agagcccggg aagcctaagc
     2281 ccccagcccc tgccacagtg taagcgccac ctgaagcagg tccagctgct cttctgtgag
     2341 gatcacgatg agcccatctg cctcatctgc agtctgagtc aggagcacca aggccaccgg
     2401 gtgcgcccca ttgaggaggt cgccctggaa cacaagaaga aaattcagaa gcagctggag
     2461 catctgaaga agctgagaaa atcaggggag gagcagcgat cctatgggga ggagaaggca
     2521 gtgagctttc tgaaacaaac tgaagcgctg aagcagcggg tgcagaggaa gctggagcag
     2581 gtgtactact tcctggaaca gcaggagcat ttctttgtgg cctcactgga ggacgtgggc
     2641 cagatggttg ggcagatcag gaaggcatat gacacccgcg tatcccagga catcgccctg
     2701 ctcgacgcgc tgattgggga actggaggcc aaggagtgcc agtcagaatg ggaacttctg
     2761 caggacattg gagacatctt gcacagggct aagacagtgc ctgtccctga aaagtggacc
     2821 actcctcaag agataaaaca aaagatccaa ctcctccacc agaagtcaga gtttgtggag
     2881 aagagcacaa agtacttctc agaaaccctg cgttcagaaa tggaaatgtt caatgttccg
     2941 gagctgattg gcgctcaggc acatgctgtt aatgtgattc tggatgcaga aaccgcttac
     3001 cccaacctca tcttctctga tgatctgaag agtgttagac ttggaaacaa gtgggagagg
     3061 ctgcctgatg gcccgcaaag atttgacagc tgtatcattg ttctgggctc tccgagtttc
     3121 ctctctggcc gccgttactg ggaggtggag gttggagaca agacagcatg gatcctggga
     3181 gcctgcaaga catccataag caggaaaggg aacatgactc tgtcgccaga gaatggctac
     3241 tgggtggtga taatgatgaa ggaaaatgag taccaggcgt ccagcgttcc cccgacccgc
     3301 ctgctaataa aggagcctcc caagcgtgtg ggcatcttcg tggactacag agttggaagc
     3361 atctcctttt acaatgtgac agccagatcc cacatctata cattcgccag ctgctctttc
     3421 tctgggcccc ttcaacctat cttcagccct gggacacgtg atggagggaa gaacacagct
     3481 cctctgacta tctgtccagt gggtggtcag gggcctgact gaggcgcgcc tctagaacta
     3541 tagtgagtcg tattacgtag atccagacat gataagatac attgatgagt ttggacaaac
     3601 cacaactaga atgcagtgaa aaaaatgctt tatttgtgaa atttgtgatg ctattgcttt
     3661 atttgtaacc attataagct gcaataaaca agttaacaac aacaattgca ttcattttat
     3721 gtttcaggtt cagggggagg tgtgggaggt tttttaattc gcggccgcgg cgccaatgca
     3781 ttgggcccgg tacccaattc gccctatagt gagtcgtatt acaattcact ggccgtcgtt
     3841 ttacaacgtc gtgactggga aaaccctgat ctatgaatcg tagatactga aaaaccccgc
     3901 aagttcactt caactgtgca tcgtgcacca tctcaatttc tttcatttat acatcgtttt
     3961 gccttctttt atgtaactat actcctctaa gtttcaatct tggccatgta acctctgatc
     4021 tatagaattt tttaaatgac tagaattaat gcccatcttt tttttggacc taaattcttc
     4081 atgaaaatat attacgaggg cttattcaga agctttggac ttcttcgcca gaggtttggt
     4141 caagtctcca atcaaggttg tcggcttgtc taccttgcca gaaatttacg aaaagatgga
     4201 aaagggtcaa atcgttggta gatacgttgt tgacacttct aaataagcga atttcttatg
     4261 atttatgatt tttattatta aataagttat aaaaaaaata agtgtataca aattttaaag
     4321 tgactcttag gttttaaaac gaaaattctt attcttgagt aactctttcc tgtaggtcag
     4381 gttgctttct caggtatagc atgaggtcgc tcttattgac cacacctcta ccggccggtc
     4441 gaaattcccc taccctatga acatattcca ttttgtaatt tcgtgtcgtt tctattatga
     4501 atttcattta taaagtttat gtacaaatat cataaaaaaa gagaatcttt ttaagcaagg
     4561 attttcttaa cttcttcggc gacagcatca ccgacttcgg tggtactgtt ggaaccacct
     4621 aaatcaccag ttctgatacc tgcatccaaa acctttttaa ctgcatcttc aatggcctta
     4681 ccttcttcag gcaagttcaa tgacaatttc aacatcattg cagcagacaa gatagtggcg
     4741 atagggttga ccttattctt tggcaaatct ggagcagaac cgtggcatgg ttcgtacaaa
     4801 ccaaatgcgg tgttcttgtc tggcaaagag gccaaggacg cagatggcaa caaacccaag
     4861 gaacctggga taacggaggc ttcatcggag atgatatcac caaacatgtt gctggtgatt
     4921 ataataccat ttaggtgggt tgggttctta actaggatca tggcggcaga atcaatcaat
     4981 tgatgttgaa ccttcaatgt aggaaattcg ttcttgatgg tttcctccac agtttttctc
     5041 cataatcttg aagaggccaa aacattagct ttatccaagg accaaatagg caatggtggc
     5101 tcatgttgta gggccatgaa agcggccatt cttgtgattc tttgcacttc tggaacggtg
     5161 tattgttcac tatcccaagc gacaccatca ccatcgtctt cctttctctt accaaagtaa
     5221 atacctccca ctaattctct gacaacaacg aagtcagtac ctttagcaaa ttgtggcttg
     5281 attggagata agtctaaaag agagtcggat gcaaagttac atggtcttaa gttggcgtac
     5341 aattgaagtt ctttacggat ttttagtaaa ccttgttcag gtctaacact acctgtaccc
     5401 catttaggac cacccacagc acctaacaaa acggcatcag ccttcttgga ggcttccagc
     5461 gcctcatctg gaagtggaac acctgtagca tcgatagcag caccaccaat taaatgattt
     5521 tcgaaatcga acttgacatt ggaacgaaca tcagaaatag ctttaagaac cttaatggct
     5581 tcggctgtga tttcttgacc aacgtggtca cctggcaaaa cgacgatctt cttaggggca
     5641 gacattagaa tggtatatcc ttgaaatata tatatatatt gctgaaatgt aaaaggtaag
     5701 aaaagttaga aagtaagacg attgctaacc acctattgga aaaaacaata ggtccttaaa
     5761 taatattgtc aacttcaagt attgtgatgc aagcatttag tcatgaacgc ttctctattc
     5821 tatatgaaaa gccggttccg gcgctctcac ctttcctttt tctcccaatt tttcagttga
     5881 aaaaggtata tgcgtcaggc gacctctgaa attaacaaaa aatttccagt catcgaattt
     5941 gattctgtgc gatagcgccc ctgtgtgttc tcgttatgtt gaggaaaaaa ataatggttg
     6001 ctaagagatt cgaactcttg catcttacga tacctgagta ttcccacagt tgggggatct
     6061 cgactctagc tagaggatca attcgtaatc atgtcatagc tgtttcctgt gtgaaattgt
     6121 tatccgctca caattccaca caacatacga gccggaagca taaagtgtaa agcctggggt
     6181 gcctaatgag tgagctaact cacattaatt gcgttgcgct cactgcccgc tttccagtcg
     6241 ggaaacctgt cgtgccagct gataacttcg tataatgtat gctatacgaa gttattaggt
     6301 ctgaagagga gtttacgtcc agccaagcta gcttggctgc aggtcgagcg gccgcgatcc
     6361 ggaaccctta atataacttc gtataatgta tgctatacga agttatcagc tgcattaatg
     6421 aatcggccaa cgcgcgggga gaggcggttt gcgtattggg cgctcttccg cttcctcgct
     6481 cactgactcg ctgcgctcgg tcgttcggct gcggcgagcg gtatcagctc actcaaaggc
     6541 ggtaatacgg ttatccacag aatcagggga taacgcagga aagaacatgt gagcaaaagg
     6601 ccagcaaaag gccaggaacc gtaaaaaggc cgcgttgctg gcgtttttcc ataggctccg
     6661 cccccctgac gagcatcaca aaaatcgacg ctcaagtcag aggtggcgaa acccgacagg
     6721 actataaaga taccaggcgt ttccccctgg aagctccctc gtgcgctctc ctgttccgac
     6781 cctgccgctt accggatacc tgtccgcctt tctcccttcg ggaagcgtgg cgctttctca
     6841 tagctcacgc tgtaggtatc tcagttcggt gtaggtcgtt cgctccaagc tgggctgtgt
     6901 gcacgaaccc cccgttcagc ccgaccgctg cgccttatcc ggtaactatc gtcttgagtc
     6961 caacccggta agacacgact tatcgccact ggcagcagcc actggtaaca ggattagcag
     7021 agcgaggtat gtaggcggtg ctacagagtt cttgaagtgg tggcctaact acggctacac
     7081 tagaagaaca gtatttggta tctgcgctct gctgaagcca gttaccttcg gaaaaagagt
     7141 tggtagctct tgatccggca aacaaaccac cgctggtagc ggtggttttt ttgtttgcaa
     7201 gcagcagatt acgcgcagaa aaaaaggatc tcaagaagat cctttgatct tttctacggg
     7261 gtctgacgct cagtggaacg aaaactcacg ttaagggatt ttggtcatga gattatcaaa
     7321 aaggatcttc acctagatcc ttttaaatta aaaatgaagt tttaaatcaa tctaaagtat
     7381 atatgagtaa acttggtctg acagttacca atgcttaatc agtgaggcac ctatctcagc
     7441 gatctgtcta tttcgttcat ccatagttgc ctgactcccc gtcgtgtaga taactacgat
     7501 acgggagggc ttaccatctg gccccagtgc tgcaatgata ccgcgagacc cacgctcacc
     7561 ggctccagat ttatcagcaa taaaccagcc agccggaagg gccgagcgca gaagtggtcc
     7621 tgcaacttta tccgcctcca tccagtctat taattgttgc cgggaagcta gagtaagtag
     7681 ttcgccagtt aatagtttgc gcaacgttgt tgccattgct acaggcatcg tggtgtcacg
     7741 ctcgtcgttt ggtatggctt cattcagctc cggttcccaa cgatcaaggc gagttacatg
     7801 atcccccatg ttgtgcaaaa aagcggttag ctccttcggt cctccgatcg ttgtcagaag
     7861 taagttggcc gcagtgttat cactcatggt tatggcagca ctgcataatt ctcttactgt
     7921 catgccatcc gtaagatgct tttctgtgac tggtgagtac tcaaccaagt cattctgaga
     7981 atagtgtatg cggcgaccga gttgctcttg cccggcgtca atacgggata ataccgcgcc
     8041 acatagcaga actttaaaag tgctcatcat tggaaaacgt tcttcggggc gaaaactctc
     8101 aaggatctta ccgctgttga gatccagttc gatgtaaccc actcgtgcac ccaactgatc
     8161 ttcagcatct tttactttca ccagcgtttc tgggtgagca aaaacaggaa ggcaaaatgc
     8221 cgcaaaaaag ggaataaggg cgacacggaa atgttgaata ctcatactct tcctttttca
     8281 atattattga agcatttatc agggttattg tctcatgagc ggatacatat ttgaatgtat
     8341 ttagaaaaat aaacaaatag gggttccgcg cacatttccc cgaaaagtgc cacctgacgt
     8401 ctaagaaacc attattatca tgacattaac ctataaaaat aggcgtatca cgaggccctt
     8461 tcgtctcgcg cgtttcggtg atgacggtga aaacctctga cacatgcagc tcccggagac
     8521 ggtcacagct tgtctgtaag cggatgccgg gagcagacaa gcccgtcagg gcgcgtcagc
     8581 gggtgttggc gggtgtcggg gctggcttaa ctatgcggca tcagagcaga ttgtactgag
     8641 agtgcaccat aacgcattta agcataaaca cgcactatgc cgttcttctc atgtatatat
     8701 atatacaggc aacacgcaga tataggtgcg acgtgaacag tgagctgtat gtgcgcagct
     8761 cgcgttgcat tttcggaagc gctcgttttc ggaaacgctt tgaagttcct attccgaagt
     8821 tcctattctc tagctagaaa gtataggaac ttcagagcgc ttttgaaaac caaaagcgct
     8881 ctgaagacgc actttcaaaa aaccaaaaac gcaccggact gtaacgagct actaaaatat
     8941 tgcgaatacc gcttccacaa acattgctca aaagtatctc tttgctatat atctctgtgc
     9001 tatatcccta tataacctac ccatccacct ttcgctcctt gaacttgcat ctaaactcga
     9061 cctctacatt ttttatgttt atctctagta ttactcttta gacaaaaaaa ttgtagtaag
     9121 aactattcat agagtgaatc gaaaacaata cgaaaatgta aacatttcct atacgtagta
     9181 tatagagaca aaatagaaga aaccgttcat aattttctga ccaatgaaga atcatcaacg
     9241 ctatcacttt ctgttcacaa agtatgcgca atccacatcg gtatagaata taatcgggga
     9301 tgcctttatc ttgaaaaaat gcacccgcag cttcgctagt aatcagtaaa cgcgggaagt
     9361 ggagtcaggc tttttttatg gaagagaaaa tagacaccaa agtagccttc ttctaacctt
     9421 aacggaccta cagtgcaaaa agttatcaag agactgcatt atagagcgca caaaggagaa
     9481 aaaaagtaat ctaagatgct ttgttagaaa aatagcgctc tcgggatgca tttttgtaga
     9541 acaaaaaaga agtatagatt ctttgttggt aaaatagcgc tctcgcgttg catttctgtt
     9601 ctgtaaaaat gcagctcaga ttctttgttt gaaaaattag cgctctcgcg ttgcattttt
     9661 gttttacaaa aatgaagcac agattcttcg ttggtaaaat agcgctttcg cgttgcattt
     9721 ctgttctgta aaaatgcagc tcagattctt tgtttgaaaa attagcgctc tcgcgttgca
     9781 tttttgttct acaaaatgaa gcacagatgc ttcgttgctt gcatgcctgc aggtcgagat
     9841 ccgggatcga agaaatgatg gtaaatgaaa taggaaatca aggagcatga aggcaaaaga
     9901 caaatataag ggtcgaacga aaaataaagt gaaaagtgtt gatatgatgt atttggcttt
     9961 gcggcgccga aaaaacgagt ttacgcaatt gcacaatcat gctgactctg tggcggaccc
    10021 gcgctcttgc cggcccggcg ataacgctgg gcgtgaggct gtgcccggcg gagttttttg
    10081 cgcctgcatt ttccaaggtt taccctgcgc taaggggcga gattggagaa gcaataagaa
    10141 tgccggttgg ggttgcgatg atgacgacca cgacaactgg tgtcattatt taagttgccg
    10201 aaagaacctg agtgcatttg caacatgagt atactagaag aatgagccaa gacttgcgag
    10261 acgcgagttt gccggtggtg cgaacaatag agcgaccatg accttgaagg tgagacgcgc
    10321 ataaccgcta gagtactttg aagaggaaac agcaataggg ttgctaccag tataaataga
    10381 caggtacata caacactgga aatggttgtc tgtttgagta cgctttcaat tcatttgggt
    10441 gtgcacttta ttatgttaca atatggaagg gaactttaca cttctcctat gcacatatat
    10501 taattaaagt ccaatgctag tagagaaggg gggtaacacc cctccgcgct cttttccgat
    10561 ttttttctaa accgtggaat atttcggat
//
