>Addgene plasmid #92106 | pGAD-GH-MEFV | depositor partial sequence | sequence record 177085 | hMEFV
ATGGCTAAGACCCCTAGTGACCATCTGCTGTCCACCCTGGAGGAGCTGGTGCCCTATGACTTCGAGAAGT
TCAAGTTCAAGCTGCAGAACACCAGTGTGCAGAAGGAGCACTCCAGGATCCCCCGGAGCCAGATCCAGAG
AGCCAGGCCGGTGAAGATGGCCACTCTGCTGGTCACCTACTATGGGGAAGAGTACGCCGTGCAGCTCACC
CTGCAGGTCCTGCGGGCCATCAACCAGCGCCTGCTGGCCGAGGAGCTCCACAGGGCAGCCATTCAGGAAT
ATTCCACACAAGAAAACGGCACAGATGATTCCGCAGCGTCCAGCTCCCTGGGGGAGAACAAGCCCAGGAG
CCTGAAGACTCCAGACCACCCCGAGGGGAACGAGGGGAACGGCCCTCGGCCGTACGGGGGCGGAGCTGCC
AGCCTGCGGTGCAGCCAGCCCGAGGCCGGGAGGGGGCTGTCGAGGAAGCCCCTGAGCAAACGCAGAGAGA
AGGCCTCGGAGGGCCTGGACGCGCAGGGCAAGCCTCGGACCCGGAGCCCGGCCCTGCCGGGCGGGAGAAG
CCCCGGCCCCTGCAGGGCGCTAGAGGGGGGCCAGGCCGAGGTCCGGCTGCGCAGAAACGCCAGCTCCGCG
GGGAGGCTGCAGGGGCTGGCGGGGGGCGCCCCGGGGCAGAAGGAGTGCAGGCCCTTCGAAGTGTACCTGC
CCTCGGGAAAGATGCGACCTAGAAGCCTTGAGGTCACCATTTCTACAGGGGAGAAGGCGCCCGCAAATCC
AGAAATTCTCCTGACTCTAGAGGAAAAGACAGCTGCGAATCTGGACTCGGCAACAGAACCCCGGGCAAGG
CCCACTCCGGATGGAGGGGCATCTGCGGACCTGAAGGAAGGCCCTGGAAATCCAGAACATTCGGTCACCG
GAAGGCCACCAGACACGGCTGCGAGTCCCCGCTGCCACGCCCAGGAAGGAGACCCAGTTGACGGTACCTG
TGTGCGTGATTCCTGCAGCTTCCCCGAGGCAGTTTCTGGGCACCCCCAGGCCTCAGGCAGCCGCTCACCT
GGCTGCCCCCGGTGCCAGGACTCCCATGAAAGGAAGAGCCCGGGAAGCCTAAGCCCCCAGCCCCTGCCAC
AGTGTAAGCGCCACCTGAAGCAGGTCCAGCTGCTCTTCTGTGAGGATCACGATGAGCCCATCTGCCTCAT
CTGCAGTCTGAGTCAGGAGCACCAAGGCCACCGGGTGCGCCCCATTGAGGAGGTCGCCCTGGAACACAAG
AAGAAAATTCAGAAGCAGCTGGAGCATCTGAAGAAGCTGAGAAAATCAGGGGAGGAGCAGCGATCCTATG
GGGAGGAGAAGGCAGTGAGCTTTCTGAAACAAACTGAAGCGCTGAAGCAGCGGGTGCAGAGGAAGCTGGA
GCAGGTGTACTACTTCCTGGAGCAGCAAGAGCATTTCTTTGTGGCCTCACTGGAGGACGTGGGCCAGATG
GTTGGGCAGATCAGGAAGGCATATGACACCCGCGTATCCCAGGACATCGCCCTGCTCGATGCGCTGATTG
GGGAACTGGAGGCCAAGGAGTGCCAGTCAGAATGGGAACTTCTGCAGGACATTGGAGACATCTTGCACAG
GGCTAAGACAGTGCCTGTCCCTGAAAAGTGGACCACTCCTCAAGAGATAAAACAAAAGATCCAACTCCTC
CACCAGAAGTCAGAGTTTGTGGAGAAGAGCACAAAGTACTTCTCAGAAACCCTGCGTTCAGAAATGGAAA
TGTTCAATGTTCCAGAGCTGATTGGCGCTCAGGCACATGCTGTTAATGTGATTCTGGATGCAGAAACCGC
TTACCCCAACCTCATCTTCTCTGATGATCTGAAGAGTGTTAGACTTGGAAACAAGTGGGAGAGGCTGCCT
GATGGCCCGCAAAGATTTGACAGCTGTATCATTGTTCTGGGCTCTCCGAGTTTCCTCTCTGGCCGCCGTT
ACTGGGAGGTGGAGGTTGGAGACAAGACAGCATGGATCCTGGGAGCCTGCAAGACATCCATAAGCAGGAA
AGGGAACATGACTCTGTCGCCAGAGAATGGCTACTGGGTGGTGATAATGATGAAGGAAAATGAGTACCAG
GCGTCCAGCGTTCCCCCGACCCGCCTGCTAATAAAGGAGCCTCCCAAGCGTGTGGGCATCTTCGTGGACT
ACAGAGTTGGAAGCATCTCCTTTTACAATGTGACAGCCAGATCCCACATCTATACATTCGCCAGCTGCTC
TTTCTCTGGGCCCCTTCAACCTATCTTCAGCCCTGGGACACGTGATGGAGGGAAGAACACAGCTCCTCTG
ACTATCTGTCCAGTGGGTGGTCAGGGGCCTGACTGA
